>Addgene plasmid #46932 | LZRSMS-GFP-hFJX1-Myc | addgene partial sequence | sequence record 77951 | hFJX1-F  5'-GGACAAGTATAACGAGCCGC-3'
GCGAGCGGACCGCGCGGCGCGTCCTGGAGCTGCACCGCGGACAGGACGCCGCGGCCCGGCTGCTGCGCCT
CTACCGGCGCCACGAGCCTCGCTTCCCCGAGCTGGCCGCCCTTGCAGACCCCCACGCTCAGCTGCTACAG
CGCCGCCTCGACTTCCTCGCCAAGCACATTTTGCACTGTAAGGCCAAGTACGGCCGCCGGTCTGGGACTG
AACAAAAACTCATCTCAGAAGAGGATCTGCATTAGATCTGCGGCCGCGTCGACGGAATTCTGGA
