[The description below was written by a language model from this plasmid's Addgene catalogue record.]
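Description:
LZRSMS-GFP-hFJX1-Myc is a retroviral mammalian expression plasmid built on the LZRS-MS-GFP backbone, with a total size of about 14.3 kb (roughly 12.8 kb of backbone plus a 1.5 kb insert). It is propagated in E. coli under ampicillin selection; the copy number is recorded as unknown. No feature table accompanies the record, so the origin of replication, any mammalian selection marker and the detailed arrangement of viral elements are not documented here.

The payload is human FJX1 (four jointed box 1), carrying a C-terminal myc epitope tag that allows the expressed protein to be detected or immunoprecipitated with anti-myc antibodies. The insert was cloned by restriction digestion into an EcoRI site, with EcoRI sites retained at both the 5′ and 3′ junctions; because the same enzyme flanks both ends, the cloning was non-directional, so insert orientation would have had to be checked. The stated purpose is retroviral expression of both FJX1-myc and GFP, the GFP reporter being supplied by the backbone so that transduced cells can be identified or sorted by fluorescence. The record does not state which promoter drives expression or how GFP is linked to the FJX1 transcript; in retroviral vectors of this kind, expression commonly comes from the viral long terminal repeat, but that is not confirmed by the fields given.

In use, the plasmid would be introduced into a retroviral packaging cell line to produce particles that stably deliver the FJX1-myc and GFP cassette into dividing mammalian target cells, supporting gain-of-function studies of FJX1 with GFP marking the transduced population.
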