Addgene plasmid #46932: LZRSMS-GFP-hFJX1-Myc
Purpose: retroviral expression of FJX1-myc and GFP
Depositing lab: R.D. Beauchamp & Natasha Deane. Depositing organization: Vanderbilt University.
Backbone
  Vector backbone: LZRS-MS-GFP
  Backbone size w/o insert (bp): 12800
  Total vector size (bp): 14300
  Vector type: Mammalian Expression, Retroviral
Growth in bacteria
  Bacterial resistance: Ampicillin, 100 μg/mL
  Growth temperature: 37°C
  Growth strain: DH5alpha
  Copy number: Unknown
Gene/Insert
  Gene/Insert name: FJX1 (alt name: four jointed box 1)
  Species: H. sapiens (human)
  Insert size (bp): 1500
  Entrez Gene: FJX1
  Tag / fusion protein: myc (C terminal on insert)
  Cloning method: Restriction Enzyme; 5′ cloning site EcoRI (not destroyed); 3′ cloning site EcoRI (not destroyed)
  Sequencing primers: 5′ na
Terms and licenses: Academic/Nonprofit Terms; Industry Terms: Not Available to Industry
How to cite: LZRSMS-GFP-hFJX1-Myc was a gift from R.D. Beauchamp & Natasha Deane (Addgene plasmid # 46932 ; http://n2t.net/addgene:46932 ; RRID:Addgene_46932)
